>Addgene plasmid #23123 | pET21b-Tipin-His-L195A | addgene partial sequence | sequence record 28988 | 23123 with T7-term
ACNNCTCCTTCGGGCTTGTAGCAGCCGGATCTCAGTGGTGGTGGTGGTGGTGCTCGAGTGCTCTAGCTTC
AGTAATATTTCTGGATGTAGCATCAAGTTGCTGTTGCACATTTTTAAAAGACTGGTCCAGCAGTGTTTCC
TCTTCATTTAAAGTATTGGCAATAGCATCATTACATGGATTGTCCAGAATGTCTTCGTTTAATCCATTTG
ACTCCTCCTTTTGATCCTCATCAGTATTAACCTCTTCAACCGTGTGTGCCCTGGGTGTATTCATTAACAT
ATCATTTCCTAGGGTCTGACTATTACTCAGCAGCTTTGCCTGCCTTCTTTCCAAGGCCAGTTGTTTATTT
CTCTCAATTCTTTGTTGTTGCTCTTCTGTTGCGCTTCTACTTAACTCAGAAGCAAACATCTCACTTTCAG
ATAAGTTTGTCAGAAAGGGATCTAATTCAGTAGAAGTGACATCATGTTCATTATTCTCCGCAACTTCATC
ATTATTGCTAACAAAATCTTCATGTAAAATAGGGAGATCAAGTCGAATTCGTTTTAAACAGGCGCTGAAC
TTCCTTTTTACTTCCCAAGNTGTCAACTCTGTCAATAAAATCCTCAAACCNGCAGNTTANGGAATAGCCT
ATGTGCCCAGTGCTCCAGTGGCTGANTAGCACCTCNAGGNGTCNTCAGCCTCATGACCTTTACCTTTGAA
TTTTGCCTATCAANACATGCTTANGNTGGAA
