[The description below was written by a language model from this plasmid's Addgene catalogue record.]
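Description:
pET21b-Tipin-His-L195A is a bacterial expression plasmid built on the Novagen pET21b backbone (about 5.4 kb without insert) and carrying a roughly 900 bp human TIPIN (Timeless-interacting protein) coding sequence. The insert was placed between the NdeI and XhoI sites, both of which remain intact, so the open reading frame begins at the vector's start codon and reads through into the backbone-encoded C-terminal His tag. The plasmid is selected with ampicillin and is maintained in a standard cloning strain (DH5alpha). The record lists its copy number as unknown and provides no feature table. The listed T7 and T7 terminator sequencing primers fit the usual pET design, in which the insert lies between a T7 promoter and T7 terminator. Protein production from such vectors generally requires a host that supplies T7 RNA polymerase, although the record does not name an expression strain.

The defining feature of this construct is a point mutation changing leucine 195 of Tipin to alanine. The associated publication concerns the interaction between Tipin and replication protein A and its role in ATR-dependent Chk1 phosphorylation after genotoxic stress. This suggests that the L195A variant is meant to be compared with wild-type Tipin in studies of that interaction, but the record does not state the specific effect of the substitution. The His tag allows the recombinant mutant protein to be purified by immobilised metal affinity chromatography, so the plasmid is suited to producing Tipin L195A in E. coli for in vitro binding or other biochemical assays.
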