Addgene plasmid #23123: pET21b-Tipin-His-L195A
Depositing lab: Aziz Sancar. Depositing organization: University of North Carolina at Chapel Hill. Publication: Tipin-replication protein A interaction mediates Chk1 phosphorylation by ATR in response to genotoxic stress. Kemp MG, Akan Z, Yilmaz S, Grillo M, Smith-Roe SL, Kang TH, Cordeiro-Stone M, Kaufmann WK, Abraham RT, Sancar A, Unsal-Kacmaz K. J Biol Chem. 2010 May 28;285(22):16562-71. doi: 10.1074/jbc.M110.110304. Epub 2010 Mar 15. PubMed 20233725.
Backbone
  Vector backbone: pET21b
  Backbone manufacturer: Novagen
  Backbone size w/o insert (bp): 5443
  Vector type: Bacterial Expression
Growth in bacteria
  Bacterial resistance: Ampicillin, 100 μg/mL
  Growth temperature: 37°C
  Growth strain: DH5alpha
  Copy number: Unknown
Gene/Insert
  Gene/Insert name: Tipin (alt name: Timeless-interacting protein)
  Species: H. sapiens (human)
  Insert size (bp): 903
  Mutation: Changed Leucine 195 to Alanine
  Entrez Gene: TIPIN
  Tag / fusion protein: His (C terminal on backbone)
  Cloning method: Restriction Enzyme; 5′ cloning site NdeI (not destroyed); 3′ cloning site XhoI (not destroyed)
  Sequencing primers: 5′ T7; 3′ T7 terminator primer
Terms and licenses: Academic/Nonprofit Terms; Industry Terms: Not Available to Industry
How to cite: pET21b-Tipin-His-L195A was a gift from Aziz Sancar (Addgene plasmid # 23123 ; http://n2t.net/addgene:23123 ; RRID:Addgene_23123)
